Addgene plasmid #195073: pUb FLAG-IntS6 AA 101-1284
Purpose: Expresses FLAG-tagged Drosophila IntS6 amino acids 101-1284
Depositing lab: Jeremy Wilusz. Depositing organization: Baylor College of Medicine. Publication: IntS6 and the Integrator phosphatase module tune the efficiency of select premature transcription termination events. Fujiwara R, Zhai SN, Liang D, Shah AP, Tracey M, Ma XK, Fields CJ, Mendoza-Figueroa MS, Meline MC, Tatomer DC, Yang L, Wilusz JE. Mol Cell. 2023 Nov 14:S1097-2765(23)00902-4. doi: 10.1016/j.molcel.2023.10.035. PubMed 37995689.
Backbone
  Vector backbone: pUb 3xFLAG MCS
  Total vector size (bp): 8439
  Vector type: Insect Expression
Growth in bacteria
  Bacterial resistance: Ampicillin, 100 μg/mL
  Growth temperature: 37°C
  Growth strain: DH5alpha
  Copy number: Unknown
Gene/Insert
  Gene/Insert name: IntS6
  Species: D. melanogaster (fly)
  Entrez Gene: IntS6 (a.k.a. Dmel_CG3125, CG3125, Dmel\CG3125, Int6, l(1)G0060)
  Promoter: Ubi-p63e
  Tag / fusion protein: 3xFLAG (N terminal on backbone)
  Cloning method: Restriction Enzyme; 5′ cloning site SpeI (not destroyed); 3′ cloning site XbaI (unknown if destroyed)
  Sequencing primers: 5′ CAAAGTTGGCGTCGATAAATAAGTTTCC
Terms and licenses: Academic/Nonprofit Terms; Industry Terms: Not Available to Industry
How to cite: pUb FLAG-IntS6 AA 101-1284 was a gift from Jeremy Wilusz (Addgene plasmid # 195073 ; http://n2t.net/addgene:195073 ; RRID:Addgene_195073)
