[The description below was written by a language model from this plasmid's Addgene catalogue record and pLannotate feature annotations shown in this document.]
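Description:
pUb FLAG-IntS6 AA 101-1284 is an 8,439 bp insect-cell expression plasmid built on the pUb 3xFLAG MCS backbone. It is designed to produce an N-terminally truncated form of the Drosophila melanogaster Integrator subunit IntS6, comprising residues 101 to 1284 and so lacking the first 100 amino acids. In bacteria it is maintained through a high-copy ColE1/pUC-type origin and selected with ampicillin via the β-lactamase gene and its native promoter. The annotation also picks up leftover cloning-vector sequences (a lacI fragment, CAP site, lac promoter and operator, and short bom, rop and RSF ori fragments). These appear to be backbone remnants with no role in the expression cassette.

According to the catalogue entry, expression is driven by the Drosophila Ubi-p63E (ubiquitin) promoter, a strong constitutive promoter commonly used in fly cell lines. The automated feature table does not annotate it, though the roughly 2 kb unannotated stretch upstream of the tag is where it would be expected. The backbone supplies a 3xFLAG epitope fused in frame to the N-terminus of the IntS6 fragment, which was inserted between SpeI and XbaI sites. Transcripts are terminated by the baculovirus OpIE-2 polyadenylation signal. A V5 tag sequence lies just downstream of the IntS6 coding region, but the record lists only the FLAG tag, so it is unclear whether V5 is translated or sits behind a stop codon. No insect-cell selection marker is annotated.

The plasmid provides FLAG-detectable or immunoprecipitable truncated IntS6. It comes from work on how IntS6 and the Integrator phosphatase module tune premature transcription termination, where such a deletion variant would be suited to domain-function analysis.
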