Features (pLannotate 1.2.2; 15 found; start..end, strand, type, name):
    911..1499    +  rep_origin     ori: high-copy-number ColE1/pMB1/pBR322/pUC origin of replication
   1682..1774    +  CDS            lacI (fragment): lac repressor; lacI; The lac repressor binds to the lac operator to inhibit transcription in E. coli. This inhibition can be relieved by adding lactose or isopropyl-β-D-thiogalactopyranoside (IPTG).
   1787..1808    +  protein_bind   CAP binding site: CAP binding activates transcription in the presence of cAMP. E. coli catabolite activator protein
   1823..1853    +  promoter       lac promoter: promoter for the E. coli lac operon
   1861..1877    +  protein_bind   lac operator: The lac repressor binds to the lac operator to inhibit transcription in E. coli. This inhibition can be relieved by adding lactose or isopropyl-β-D-thiogalactopyranoside (IPTG). lac repressor encoded by lacI
   3929..3945    -  misc_feature   MCS (fragment): pUC18/19 multiple cloning site
   3962..4027    +  CDS            3xFLAG: three tandem FLAG® epitope tags, followed by an enterokinase cleavage site
   4040..7588    +  CDS            IntS6 (fragment): INT6_DROME - Also known as l(1)G0060 From Drosophila melanogaster (Fruit fly).
   7620..7661    +  CDS            V5 tag: epitope tag from simian virus 5
   7706..7835    +  polyA_signal   OpIE-2 poly(A) signal: immediate-early gene 2 from the Orgyia pseudotsugata multicapsid nucleopolyhedrovirus; baculovirus polyadenylation signal
   7844..7911    -  rep_origin     RSF ori (fragment): Plasmids containing the RSF 1030 origin of replication can be propagated in E. coli cells that contain additional plasmids with compatible origins.
   7931..7982    -  misc_feature   bom (fragment): basis of mobility region from pBR322
   8084..8119    -  CDS            rop (fragment): Rop protein, which maintains plasmids at low copy number; rop
   8214..8318    +  promoter       AmpR promoter: bla
   8319..740     +  CDS            AmpR (across the origin): β-lactamase; bla; confers resistance to ampicillin, carbenicillin, and related antibiotics
>Addgene plasmid #195073 | pUb FLAG-IntS6 AA 101-1284 | addgene full sequence | sequence record 384215 | Addgene NGS Result
GAGTGGGTTACATCGAACTGGATCTCAACAGCGGTAAGATCCTTGAGAGTTTTCGCCCCGAAGAACGTTT
TCCAATGATGAGCACTTTTAAAGTTCTGCTATGTGGCGCGGTATTATCCCGTATTGACGCCGGGCAAGAG
CAACTCGGTCGCCGCATACACTATTCTCAGAATGACTTGGTTGAGTACTCACCAGTCACAGAAAAGCATC
TTACGGATGGCATGACAGTAAGAGAATTATGCAGTGCTGCCATAACCATGAGTGATAACACTGCGGCCAA
CTTACTTCTGACAACGATCGGAGGACCGAAGGAGCTAACCGCTTTTTTGCACAACATGGGGGATCATGTA
ACTCGCCTTGATCGTTGGGAACCGGAGCTGAATGAAGCCATACCAAACGACGAGCGTGACACCACGATGC
CTGTAGCAATGGCAACAACGTTGCGCAAACTATTAACTGGCGAACTACTTACTCTAGCTTCCCGGCAACA
ATTAATAGACTGGATGGAGGCGGATAAAGTTGCAGGACCACTTCTGCGCTCGGCCCTTCCGGCTGGCTGG
TTTATTGCTGATAAATCTGGAGCCGGTGAGCGTGGGTCTCGCGGTATCATTGCAGCACTGGGGCCAGATG
GTAAGCCCTCCCGTATCGTAGTTATCTACACGACGGGGAGTCAGGCAACTATGGATGAACGAAATAGACA
GATCGCTGAGATAGGTGCCTCACTGATTAAGCATTGGTAACTGTCAGACCAAGTTTACTCATATATACTT
TAGATTGATTTAAAACTTCATTTTTAATTTAAAAGGATCTAGGTGAAGATCCTTTTTGATAATCTCATGA
CCAAAATCCCTTAACGTGAGTTTTCGTTCCACTGAGCGTCAGACCCCGTAGAAAAGATCAAAGGATCTTC
TTGAGATCCTTTTTTTCTGCGCGTAATCTGCTGCTTGCAAACAAAAAAACCACCGCTACCAGCGGTGGTT
TGTTTGCCGGATCAAGAGCTACCAACTCTTTTTCCGAAGGTAACTGGCTTCAGCAGAGCGCAGATACCAA
ATACTGTTCTTCTAGTGTAGCCGTAGTTAGGCCACCACTTCAAGAACTCTGTAGCACCGCCTACATACCT
CGCTCTGCTAATCCTGTTACCAGTGGCTGCTGCCAGTGGCGATAAGTCGTGTCTTACCGGGTTGGACTCA
AGACGATAGTTACCGGATAAGGCGCAGCGGTCGGGCTGAACGGGGGGTTCGTGCACACAGCCCAGCTTGG
AGCGAACGACCTACACCGAACTGAGATACCTACAGCGTGAGCTATGAGAAAGCGCCACGCTTCCCGAAGG
GAGAAAGGCGGACAGGTATCCGGTAAGCGGCAGGGTCGGAACAGGAGAGCGCACGAGGGAGCTTCCAGGG
GGAAACGCCTGGTATCTTTATAGTCCTGTCGGGTTTCGCCACCTCTGACTTGAGCGTCGATTTTTGTGAT
GCTCGTCAGGGGGGCGGAGCCTATGGAAAAACGCCAGCAACGCGGCCTTTTTACGGTTCCTGGCCTTTTG
CTGGCCTTTTGCTCACATGTTCTTTCCTGCGTTATCCCCTGATTCTGTGGATAACCGTATTACCGCCTTT
GAGTGAGCTGATACCGCTCGCCGCAGCCGAACGACCGAGCGCAGCGAGTCAGTGAGCGAGGAAGCGGAAG
AGCGCCCAATACGCAAACCGCCTCTCCCCGCGCGTTGGCCGATTCATTAATGCAGCTGGCACGACAGGTT
TCCCGACTGGAAAGCGGGCAGTGAGCGCAACGCAATTAATGTGAGTTAGCTCACTCATTAGGCACCCCAG
GCTTTACACTTTATGCTTCCGGCTCGTATGTTGTGTGGAATTGTGAGCGGATAACAATTTCACACAGGAA
ACAGCTATGACCATGATTACGCCAAGCTTTGTCGCCGGAACGCAGCGACAGAGATTCCAATGTGTCCGTA
TCTTTCAGGCTTTTGCCCTTCAGTTCCAGACGAAGCGACTGGCGATTCGCGTGTGGGGTCTGCTTCAGGG
TCTTGTGAATTAGGGCGCGCAGATCGCCGATGGGCGTGGCGCCGGAGGGCACCTTCACCTTGCCGTACGG
CTTGCTGTTCTTCGCGTTCAAAATCTCCAGCTCCATTTTGCTTTCGGTGCGCTTGCAATCAGTACTGTCC
AAAATCGAAAATCGCCGAACCGTAGTGTGACCGTGCGGGGCTCTGCGAAAATAAACTTTTTTAGGTATAT
GGCCACACACGGGGAAAGCACAGTGGATTATATGTTTTAATATTATAATATGCAGGTTTTCATTACTTAT
CCAGATGTAAGCCCACTTAAAGCGATTTAACAATTATTTGCCGAAAGAGTATAAACAAATTTCACTTAAA
AATGGATTAAGAAAAGCTAGCTTGTGTAAGATTATGCGCAGCGTTGCCAGATAGCTCCATTTAAAACACT
TCAAAAACAATAAGTTTTGAAAATATATACATAAATAGCAGTCGTTGCCGCAACGCTCAACACATCACAC
TTTTAAAACACCCTTTACCTACACAGAATTACTTTTTAAATTTCCAGTCAAGCTGCGAGTTTCAAAATTA
TAGCCGGTAGAGAAGACAGTGCTATTTCAAAAGCAAACTAACAAGGGTCTTAAATTCCAAAACACCAATC
CTAACAAGCCTTGGACTTTTGTAAGTTTAGATCAAAGGTGGCATTGCATTCAATGTCATGGTAAGAAGTA
GGTCGTCTAGGTAGAAATCCTCATTCAGCCGGTCAAGTCAGTACGAGAAAGGTCTCAATTTGAAATTGTC
TTAAAAATATTTTATTGTTTTGTACTGTGGTGAGTTTAAACGAAAAACACAAAAAAAAAGTGATACACAG
AAATCATAAAAAATTTTAATACAAGGTATTCGTACGTATCAAAAACATTTCGGCACAATTTTTTTTCTCT
GTACTAAAGTGTTACGAACACTACGGTATTTTTTAGTGATTTTCAACGGACACCGAAGGTATATAAACAG
CGTTCGCGAACGGTCGCCTTCAAAACCAATTGACATTTGCAGCAGCAAGTACAAGTAGAAAGTAAAGCGC
AATCAGCGAAAAATTTATACTTAATTGTTGGTGATTAAAGTACAATTAAAAGAACATTCTCGAAAGTCAC
AAGAAACGTAAGTTTTTAACTCGCTGTTACCAATTAGTAATAAGAGCAACAAGACGTTGAGTAATTTCAA
GAAAAACTGCATTTCAAGGTCTTTGTTCGGCCATTTTTTTTTATTCAACGCTCTACGTAATTACAAAATA
AGAAATTGGCAGCCACGCATCTTGTTTTCCCAATGAATTGGCATCAAAACGCAAACAAATCTATAAATAA
AACTTGCGTGTTGATTTTCGCCAAGATTTATTGGCAAATTGTGAAATTCGCAGTGACGCATTTGAAAATT
CGAGAAATCACGAACGCACTCGATCGAGCATTTGTGTGCATGTTATTAGTTAGTTGTTTAGTTAATTGAA
GTATTTTACCAACGAAATCCACTTATTTTTAGCTGAAATAGAGTAGGTTGCTTAAACAAAGCCACGTCTG
AAAATTTCTTATTGCTTGTAGTTGTGACGTCACCATATACACACAAAATAATGTGTATGCATGCATTTCA
GCTGTGTATATATACATGCACACACTCGCAACACGAAAACGATGACGAAGCAACGGAACAAAGGTTTCTC
AACTACCCTTTGTTCCCTGTTTCTTCGCTTTCCTTTGTTCCAATATTCGTAGAGGGTTAATAGGGGTTTC
TCAACAAAGTTGGCGTCGATAAATAAGTTTCCCATTTTTATTCCCCAGCCAGGAAGTTAGTTTCAATAGT
TTTGTAATTTCAACGAAACTCATTTGATTTCGTACTAATTTTCCACATCTCTATTTTCTGCCCGCAGAAT
AATCCAAACTGCAGGTCGACTCTAGCTAGAGGAAGCTTATGGACTACAAAGACCATGACGGTGATTATAA
AGATCATGATATCGATTACAAGGATGACGATGACAAGGATCCACTAGTCTTAAATCTGAATCGCATGCAG
TCGGGCATCGATACGTACGGGCAGGGCAGGTGCCCGTTTTATCTGGAGCCATCGGTCATCATTGTGATTA
CGGACGGCGGTCGCTATTCGTACCGGAATGGTGTCCATCAGGAGATCATACTGCCGCTAAGTAACCAAAT
ACCGGGCACAAAGTTCACTAAGGAGCCATTTCGCTGGGATCAGCGCTTGTTTTCGCTTGTCCTCCGCATG
CCGGGCAACAAGATTGACGAGCGAGTGGATGGCAAGGTGCCGCATGACGATTCTCCCATCGAACGGATGT
GCGAGGTTACCGGCGGACGTTCATATCGAGTGCGAAGCCACTACGTACTCAACCAGTGCATTGAAAGTCT
TGTCCAAAAGGTTCAGCCTGGTGTGGTGCTGCAGTTCGAGCCTATGCTGCCCAAGGAGGCTACTTCCGCT
ACCGCTGGCGAAGCGGCGGGTGCGAGCACGATATCCGGCATGGGAATACCCTCAACGTCCGGAGCGGGTC
CCGCTCCCGATATTGTCTTCCATCCGGTAAAGAAGATGATCTACGTGCAGAAGCACATCACGCAGAAAAC
CTTTCCCATCGGCTATTGGCCACTGCCGGAGCCCTATTGGCCGGACTCCAAGGCGATTACATTGCCGCCT
CGCGACGCTCATCCCAAGCTGAAGGTCCTGACGCCGGCGGTGGACGAGCCACAGCTGGTGCGCAGCTTCC
CCGTCGACAAGTACGAGATTGAAGGCTGTCCGTTAACGCTGCAGATTCTCAACAAGCGCGAGATGAACAA
GTGCTGGCAGGTGATTGTGACCAATGGCATGCATGGATTCGAGCTGCCCTTTGGCTACCTAAAAGCGGCG
CCCAACTTTTCGCAGGTACACCTCTATGTACTGGCCTACAATTATCCAGCGTTGCTGCCCATTCTGCATG
ACCTCATTCACAAGTACAATATGAGTCCGCCGAGCGATCTGATGTACAAATTCAACGCCTATGTGCGTTC
AATACCCCCGTATTACTGCCCGTTCCTGCGCAAGGCGCTGGTCAACATCAATGTGCCGTATCAGCTGCTG
CAGTTTCTGCTGCCGGAGAATGTGGACAACTATCTGTCGCCAACGATCGCCAATCAGCTTAAGCACATCA
AGAATACGGCCAAGCAGGATCAGGAGAATCTTTGCATGAAGGTGTACAAGCAGCTGAAGCAGCCGAAGCC
ACCATATCGCCAAGTGGAGACGGGCAAACTGTTCACAGGTGCGCCGTTACGCAGAGATTTGGTGCGGCAT
CCACTGCTCCGGGATATATTTTCCAAGTTGCATGGGGAAATAGATCCCGTGGAGAATTATACGATTGTGG
TGCCGCAGCCAACGCATCAGTCGTCGGCCAAGTCGCATCGCAATCCCTTCGATATACCGCGGCGGGATTT
GGTGGAGGAAATAGCCAAGATGCGTGAGACCTTACTGCGACCCGTCTCGCTGGTGGCCAAGGACTCGGGC
CATTGCCTGCCCATCGCCGAGATGGGCAACTACCAGGAGTACCTCAAGAACAAGGACAATCCGCTGCGTG
AAATCGAGCCGACGAATGTGCGGCAGCACATGTTCGGTAATCCGTACAAGAAGAACAAGCACATGGTGAT
GGTGGACGAGGCGGATCTGAGCGATGTGGCGCCAATGAAGTCGCCAAATGGCAATGGACCGGGTGGAGCG
CCACCCGGCTCACCTTCCGGATCGGGCTCGCCCACAGGACCGGGTCCCTCATCTCCGGGCTCTTCGCCCG
GCGGTGGTTCGGGTCCCGGGATGCCCGGAATGCCCGGAATGGGCGGTGGAATGTCAGGACTGATGCTGGG
CGCAGGTGGCAGTGGCGGATCCTCTAAAAAACTGGACGGCACGTCTCGTGGGCGAAAGAGGAAAGCAGGC
CCGCTGCCACGTAGCTTTGAATTCCGTCGATCATCTACGGACTCGCGATCTTCGAGCTCCGGCTCCGAAT
TATCCACAACGGGTAGTGCACCAGGATCACCGATACCAGGCGCCACGTCATCCATATCCGGCTGCGATTC
CGCCATGGGCGCTGATGGCGGTCCCAGTTCCAGCTGTTTCGACGAGGACAGCAATAGCAACAGCAGCTTC
GTGAGCTCCACATCGGAGGCCTCGGCCAGTGATTCAGGGATGTCAAACTCGCATTTGGATCCCTTGCGAA
TCAGTTTCGTTTTCATCGAGGAGGAGACCAGCGATCAGGATACGCCGCTCAATGGTTATGTGCACAATTT
CATCAATGGCATCAGCGACGATGCAGAAACGGGCGAAACGGAAGCAGTTCCAGGCGGGGCATCCCTGCCG
GGTGCGTCTTCAGCTAACGAACCGTCGTCAATTGGAGCATCACCAGCAGTTTCAGCCACGCCAGCAACAT
CTGTGATCCCCGCCAGCAATGGCAGCGAAGTTTGCTCCGCCGTCGCGGCCGGCAGCAGCAGTTCCATCAG
CTCCAGCGCCAGTTCCCCGGGCGTTCTCTACGTGCCCCTCAACGGACTGACCACCCATGCGGCCTACAGC
AGTAATCTGGGTGGTCCGAGCTCGCCGTTGGACAACCTTAGCTCCCTGGGTGGAGCGGCGGGTGGCGGAG
GATCGGGACTACTCGGTGTCAGCAAGCCGGGATCGCTGCCACTGGCCAATGGTTATGGACACGGTCATAG
TTCAGCCATTTCCCCACCTTCGCCATTGTCCTTGGTGCCTCTATCACCATTGGGAACAAGTACGCCCGCT
GCCAGCAGCTCGGGACTATCGTCTAGTTCCGCCTACTTCAGCCACAATGACATCAACGATGCCTCGGAGA
TCTCGCGCATACTGCAGACCTGTCACAATGGAACCAGCAGTGGCTCCTCGGTCGGAGCGGGCGCAAGCAA
CAGCAATTTGAATGGCAATGGCAGCACGGAGAGTGGCGGAGGAGTCTCATCCGACGATCATGCCTCGCTG
GGTGGCAACAGTTTCGATGCCCTGAAACGGACAGCGGGTACTGCGGGCAGCACTGCAGCGGGAAATCCCC
ACTACTACTGGGCCAGTGGTCTCAATCATCACAACAATAACAACAGCAGCGCCGCTGGAGCAGCTAGCGG
TTCGACGTTGAGCAACAATCACAACCACCGGGGTCACAACAACAGCAGCCCCAACAAACTGGAGGTGAAG
ATCAACTCCAGCTGCGGCTCCTCACCGACGCACAACAACGGGGGCATGGGCTCACCGGGACAGAGCCTGC
CGCTCATTTTCACCGAGGAGCAGCGCGAAGCGGCCCGGTTGCACAACGTCGAACTACGATTGCAGATCTT
CCGTGATATACGGCGACCCGGCCGAGACTACAGCCAGCTGCTGGAGCACCTGAATCTGGTCAAGGGCGAC
CAGGATATGCAGTCGGATTTCGTGGACATGTGTATCGTGGAATCGCTGCGCTTCCGCCGCCATCGCATGG
CGTCCAGCATACAGGAGTGGTGGGATCGCAAGCAGCAGTTAACTGCCGTGGGAACCAATGAAGCGACCCC
CAGCGCGGAGCAGGCCGTCGCCAAGAGTTAACTCGAGTCTAGAGGGCCCGCGGTTCGAAGGTAAGCCTAT
CCCTAACCCTCTCCTCGGTCTCGATTCTACGCGTACCGGTCATCATCACCATCACCATTGAGTTTATCTG
ACTAAATCTTAGTTTGTATTGTCATGTTTTAATACAATATGTTATGTTTAAATATGTTTTTAATAAATTT
TATAAAATAATTTCAACTTTTATTGTAACAACATTGTCCATTTACACACTCCTTTCAAGCGCGTGGGATC
GATGCTCACTCAAAGGCGGTAATACGGTTATCCACAGAATCAGGGGATAACGCAGGAAAGAACATGTGAG
CCATATGGGCCCATGTGAGCCATATGGTGCACTCTCAGTACAATCTGCTCTGATGCCGCATAGTTAAGCC
AGCCCCGACACCCGCCAACACCCGCTGACGCGCCCTGACGGGCTTGTCTGCTCCCGGCATCCGCTTACAG
ACAAGCTGTGACCGTCTCCGGGAGCTGCATGTGTCAGAGGTTTTCACCGTCATCACCGAAACGCGCGAGA
CGAAAGGGCCTCGTGATACGCCTATTTTTATAGGTTAATGTCATGATAATAATGGTTTCTTAGACGTCAG
GTGGCACTTTTCGGGGAAATGTGCGCGGAACCCCTATTTGTTTATTTTTCTAAATACATTCAAATATGTA
TCCGCTCATGAGACAATAACCCTGATAAATGCTTCAATAATATTGAAAAAGGAAGAGTATGAGTATTCAA
CATTTCCGTGTCGCCCTTATTCCCTTTTTTGCGGCATTTTGCCTTCCTGTTTTTGCTCACCCAGAAACGC
TGGTGAAAGTAAAAGATGCTGAAGATCAGTTGGGTGCAC
